Addgene plasmid #64183: pHUK
Purpose: (Empty Backbone) harbours marker genes HIS3, URA3 and LYS2
Depositing lab: Markus Ralser. Depositing organization: University of Cambridge. Publication: Saccharomyces cerevisiae single-copy plasmids for auxotrophy compensation, multiple marker selection, and for designing metabolically cooperating communities. Mulleder M, Campbell K, Matsarskaia O, Eckerstorfer F, Ralser M. F1000Res. 2016 Sep 20;5:2351. eCollection 2016. 10.12688/f1000research.9606.1 PubMed 27830062.
Backbone
  Vector backbone: pHLUK
  Backbone size (bp): 12792
  Modifications to backbone: removed LEU2
  Vector type: Bacterial Expression, Yeast Expression
  Selectable markers: URA3, HIS3 ; LYS2
Growth in bacteria
  Bacterial resistance: Ampicillin, 100 μg/mL
  Growth temperature: 37°C
  Growth strain: DH5alpha
  Copy number: Low Copy
Gene/Insert
  Cloning method: Restriction Enzyme
Terms and licenses: Academic/Nonprofit Terms; Industry Terms: Not Available to Industry
How to cite: pHUK was a gift from Markus Ralser (Addgene plasmid # 64183 ; http://n2t.net/addgene:64183 ; RRID:Addgene_64183)
