[The description below was written by a language model from this plasmid's Addgene catalogue record and pLannotate feature annotations shown in this document.]
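Description:
pHUK is an empty-backbone E. coli–Saccharomyces cerevisiae shuttle vector that carries three yeast auxotrophic marker genes on one centromeric plasmid. It was derived from the parent vector pHLUK by removing the LEU2 marker, leaving HIS3, LYS2 and URA3. The catalogue lists a backbone size of 12,792 bp, which appears to refer to the parent, since the deposited full sequence of pHUK is 10,482 nt. In yeast the plasmid is maintained through a CEN6/ARS element, which gives stable, roughly single-copy inheritance. In bacteria it replicates from a ColE1/pUC-type origin and is selected with ampicillin through the bla gene. The feature annotation describes this origin as high copy, whereas the catalogue records the plasmid as low copy. An f1 origin is also present, allowing single-stranded DNA production.

The three markers lie in tandem in the same orientation, each with its own native promoter: HIS3 (imidazoleglycerol-phosphate dehydratase), LYS2 (alpha-aminoadipate reductase) and URA3 (orotidine-5'-phosphate decarboxylase, counterselectable with 5-FOA). Short fragments of MRM1/PET56, bom, rop and lacI are annotated and look like remnants carried over from genomic or earlier vector sequences. A pBluescript-type multiple cloning site sits within a lacZα fragment, flanked by T7 and T3 promoters and downstream of the lac promoter/operator, so additional sequences can be inserted by restriction cloning. No insert is recorded.

According to the associated publication title, the plasmid belongs to a series of single-copy vectors made for auxotrophy compensation, multiple-marker selection and the design of metabolically cooperating yeast communities. pHUK would restore histidine, uracil and lysine prototrophy to a suitably auxotrophic strain while leaving any leucine requirement uncomplemented.
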