Features (pLannotate 1.2.2; 23 found; start..end, strand, type, name):
    137..186     +  misc_feature   bom (fragment): basis of mobility region from pBR322
    191..265     -  CDS            MRM1 (fragment): MRM1_YEAST - Also known as PET56 From Saccharomyces cerevisiae (strain ATCC 204508 / S288c) (Baker's yeast).
    315..502     +  promoter       HIS3 promoter: S. cerevisiae HIS3
    503..1165    +  CDS            HIS3: imidazoleglycerol-phosphate dehydratase, required for histidine biosynthesis; S. cerevisiae HIS3; yeast auxotrophic marker
   1404..1643    +  promoter       LYS2 promoter: S. cerevisiae LYS2
   1644..5822    +  CDS            LYS2: alpha-aminoadipate reductase, required for lysine biosynthesis; S. cerevisiae LYS2; yeast auxotrophic marker
   5853..6008    +  promoter       URA3 promoter (fragment): S. cerevisiae URA3
   6009..6812    +  CDS            URA3: orotidine-5'-phosphate decarboxylase, required for uracil biosynthesis; S. cerevisiae URA3; yeast auxotrophic marker, counterselectable with 5-fluoroorotic acid (5-FOA)
   6891..6942    +  misc_feature   bom (fragment): basis of mobility region from pBR322
   6970..7398    -  rep_origin     f1 ori (sequence partly withheld): f1 bacteriophage origin of replication; arrow indicates direction of (+) strand synthesis
   7402..7559    -  CDS            lacZα (fragment): LacZα fragment of β-galactosidase; lacZ fragment
   7562..7580    +  promoter       T7 promoter: promoter for bacteriophage T7 RNA polymerase
   7589..7696    +  misc_feature   MCS: pBluescript multiple cloning site
   7708..7726    -  promoter       T3 promoter: promoter for bacteriophage T3 RNA polymerase
   7771..7787    -  protein_bind   lac operator: The lac repressor binds to the lac operator to inhibit transcription in E. coli. This inhibition can be relieved by adding lactose or isopropyl-β-D-thiogalactopyranoside (IPTG). lac repressor encoded by lacI
   7795..7825    -  promoter       lac promoter: promoter for the E. coli lac operon
   7840..7861    -  protein_bind   CAP binding site: CAP binding activates transcription in the presence of cAMP. E. coli catabolite activator protein
   7874..7966    -  CDS            lacI (fragment): lac repressor; lacI; The lac repressor binds to the lac operator to inhibit transcription in E. coli. This inhibition can be relieved by adding lactose or isopropyl-β-D-thiogalactopyranoside (IPTG).
   8149..8737    -  rep_origin     ori: high-copy-number ColE1/pMB1/pBR322/pUC origin of replication
   8908..9768    -  CDS            AmpR: β-lactamase; bla; confers resistance to ampicillin, carbenicillin, and related antibiotics
   9769..9873    -  promoter       AmpR promoter: bla
   9899..10401   -  misc_feature   CEN/ARS: S. cerevisiae CEN6 centromere fused to an autonomously replicating sequence
  10482..35      +  CDS            rop (fragment) (across the origin): Rop protein, which maintains plasmids at low copy number; rop
>Addgene plasmid #64183 | pHUK | depositor full sequence | sequence record 107499 | pHUK sequence 10482 bps
TCGCGCGTTTCGGTGATGACGGTGAAAACCTCTGACACATGCAGCTCCCGGAGACGGTCACAGCTTGTCT
GTAAGCGGATGCCGGGAGCAGACAAGCCCGTCAGGGCGCGTCAGCGGGTGTTGGCGGACGTCGGGGCTGG
CTTAACTATGCGGCATCAGAGCAGATTGTACTGAGAGTGCACCATAATTCCGTTTTAAGAGCTTGGTGAG
CGCTAGGAGTCACTGCCAGGTATCGTTTGAACACGGCATTAGTCAGGGAAGTCATAACACAGTCCTTTCC
CGCAATTTTCTTTTTCTATTACTCTTGGCCTCCTCTAGTACACTCTATATTTTTTTATGCCTCGGTAATG
ATTTTCATTTTTTTTTTTCCACCTAGCGGATGACTCTTTTTTTTTCTTAGCGATTGGCATTATCACATAA
TGAATTATACATTATATAAAGTAATGTGATTTCTTCGAAGAATATACTAAAAAATGAGCAGGCAAGATAA
ACGAAGGCAAAGATGACAGAGCAGAAAGCCCTAGTAAAGCGTATTACAAATGAAACCAAGATTCAGATTG
CGATCTCTTTAAAGGGTGGTCCCCTAGCGATAGAGCACTCGATCTTCCCAGAAAAAGAGGCAGAAGCAGT
AGCAGAACAGGCCACACAATCGCAAGTGATTAACGTCCACACAGGTATAGGGTTTCTGGACCATATGATA
CATGCTCTGGCCAAGCATTCCGGCTGGTCGCTAATCGTTGAGTGCATTGGTGACTTACACATAGACGACC
ATCACACCACTGAAGACTGCGGGATTGCTCTCGGTCAAGCTTTTAAAGAGGCCCTAGGGGCCGTGCGTGG
AGTAAAAAGGTTTGGATCAGGATTTGCGCCTTTGGATGAGGCACTTTCCAGAGCGGTGGTAGATCTTTCG
AACAGGCCGTACGCAGTTGTCGAACTTGGTTTGCAAAGGGAGAAAGTAGGAGATCTCTCTTGCGAGATGA
TCCCGCATTTTCTTGAAAGCTTTGCAGAGGCTAGCAGAATTACCCTCCACGTTGATTGTCTGCGAGGCAA
GAATGATCATCACCGTAGTGAGAGTGCGTTCAAGGCTCTTGCGGTTGCCATAAGAGAAGCCACCTCGCCC
AATGGTACCAACGATGTTCCCTCCACCAAAGGTGTTCTTATGTAGTGACACCGATTATTTAAAGCTGCAG
CATACGATATATATACATGTGTATATATGTATACCTATGAATGTCAGTAAGTATGTATACGAACAGTATG
ATACTGAAGATGACAAGGTAATGCATCATTCTATACGTGTCATTCTGAACGAGGCGCGCTTTCCTTTTTT
CTTTTTGCTTTTTCTTTTTTTTTCTCTTGAACTCGACGCGTCGAGGAAAACTCTTCAATAGTTTTGCCAG
CGGAATTCCACTTGCAATTACATAAAAAATTCCGGCGGTTTTTCGCGTGTGACTCAATGTCGAAATACCT
GCCTAATGAACATGAACATCGCCCAAATGTATTTGAAGACCCGCTGGGAGAAGTTCAAGATATATAAGTA
ACAAGCAGCCAATAGTATAAAAAAAAATCTGAGTTTATTACCTTTCCTGGAATTTCAGTGAAAAACTGCT
AATTATAGAGAGATATCACAGAGTTACTCACTAATGACTAACGAAAAGGTCTGGATAGAGAAGTTGGATA
ATCCAACTCTTTCAGTGTTACCACATGACTTTTTACGCCCACAACAAGAACCTTATACGAAACAAGCTAC
ATATTCGTTACAGCTACCTCAGCTCGATGTGCCTCATGATAGTTTTTCTAACAAATACGCTGTCGCTTTG
AGTGTATGGGCTGCATTGATATATAGAGTAACCGGTGACGATGATATTGTTCTTTATATTGCGAATAACA
AAATCTTAAGATTCAATATTCAACCAACGTGGTCATTTAATGAGCTGTATTCTACAATTAACAATGAGTT
GAACAAGCTCAATTCTATTGAGGCCAATTTTTCCTTTGACGAGCTAGCTGAAAAAATTCAAAGTTGCCAA
GATCTGGAAAGGACCCCTCAGTTGTTCCGTTTGGCCTTTTTGGAAAACCAAGATTTCAAATTAGACGAGT
TCAAGCATCATTTAGTGGACTTTGCTTTGAATTTGGATACCAGTAATAATGCGCATGTTTTGAACTTAAT
TTATAACAGCTTACTGTATTCGAATGAAAGAGTAACCATTGTTGCGGACCAATTTACTCAATATTTGACT
GCTGCGCTAAGCGATCCATCCAATTGCATAACTAAAATCTCTCTGATCACCGCATCATCCAAGGATAGTT
TACCTGATCCAACTAAGAACTTGGGCTGGTGCGATTTCGTGGGGTGTATTCACGACATTTTCCAGGACAA
TGCTGAAGCCTTCCCAGAGAGAACCTGTGTTGTGGAGACTCCAACACTAAATTCCGACAAGTCCCGTTCT
TTCACTTATCGCGACATCAACCGCACTTCTAACATAGTTGCCCATTATTTGATTAAAACAGGTATCAAAA
GAGGTGATGTAGTGATGATCTATTCTTCTAGGGGTGTGGATTTGATGGTATGTGTGATGGGTGTCTTGAA
AGCCGGCGCAACCTTTTCAGTTATCGACCCTGCATATCCCCCAGCCAGACAAACCATTTACTTAGGTGTT
GCTAAACCACGTGGGTTGATTGTTATTAGAGCTGCTGGACAATTGGATCAACTAGTAGAAGATTACATCA
ATGATGAATTGGAGATTGTTTCAAGAATCAATTCCATCGCTATTCAAGAAAATGGTACCATTGAAGGTGG
CAAATTGGACAATGGCGAGGATGTTTTGGCTCCATATGATCACTACAAAGACACCAGAACAGGTGTTGTA
GTTGGACCAGATTCCAACCCAACCCTATCTTTCACATCTGGTTCCGAAGGTATTCCTAAGGGTGTTCTTG
GTAGACATTTTTCCTTGGCTTATTATTTCAATTGGATGTCCAAAAGGTTCAACTTAACAGAAAATGATAA
ATTCACAATGCTGAGCGGTATTGCACATGATCCAATTCAAAGAGATATGTTTACACCATTATTTTTAGGT
GCCCAATTGTATGTCCCTACTCAAGATGATATTGGTACACCGGGCCGTTTAGCGGAATGGATGAGTAAGT
ATGGTTGCACAGTTACCCATTTAACACCTGCCATGGGTCAATTACTTACTGCCCAAGCTACTACACCATT
CCCTAAGTTACATCATGCGTTCTTTGTGGGTGACATTTTAACAAAACGTGATTGTCTGAGGTTACAAACC
TTGGCAGAAAATTGCCGTATTGTTAATATGTACGGTACCACTGAAACACAGCGTGCAGTTTCTTATTTCG
AAGTTAAATCAAAAAATGACGATCCAAACTTTTTGAAAAAATTGAAAGATGTCATGCCTGCTGGTAAAGG
TATGTTGAACGTTCAGCTACTAGTTGTTAACAGGAACGATCGTACTCAAATATGTGGTATTGGCGAAATA
GGTGAGATTTATGTTCGTGCAGGTGGTTTGGCCGAAGGTTATAGAGGATTACCAGAATTGAATAAAGAAA
AATTTGTGAACAACTGGTTTGTTGAAAAAGATCACTGGAATTATTTGGATAAGGATAATGGTGAACCTTG
GAGACAATTCTGGTTAGGTCCAAGAGATAGATTGTACAGAACGGGTGATTTAGGTCGTTATCTACCAAAC
GGTGACTGTGAATGTTGCGGTAGGGCTGATGATCAAGTTAAAATTCGTGGGTTCAGAATCGAATTAGGAG
AAATAGATACGCACATTTCCCAACATCCATTGGTAAGAGAAAACATTACTTTAGTTCGCAAAAATGCCGA
CAATGAGCCAACATTGATCACATTTATGGTCCCAAGATTTGACAAGCCAGATGACTTGTCTAAGTTCCAA
AGTGATGTTCCAAAGGAGGTTGAAACTGACCCTATAGTTAAGGGCTTAATCGGTTACCATCTTTTATCCA
AGGACATCAGGACTTTCTTAAAGAAAAGATTGGCTAGCTATGCTATGCCTTCCTTGATTGTGGTTATGGA
TAAACTACCATTGAATCCAAATGGTAAAGTTGATAAGCCTAAACTTCAATTCCCAACTCCCAAGCAATTA
AATTTGGTAGCTGAAAATACAGTTTCTGAAACTGACGACTCTCAGTTTACCAATGTTGAGCGCGAGGTTA
GAGACTTATGGTTAAGTATATTACCTACCAAGCCAGCATCTGTATCACCAGATGATTCGTTTTTCGATTT
AGGTGGTCATTCTATCTTGGCTACCAAAATGATTTTTACCTTAAAGAAAAAGCTGCAAGTTGATTTACCA
TTGGGCACAATTTTCAAGTATCCAACGATAAAGGCCTTTGCCGCGGAAATTGACAGAATTAAATCATCGG
GTGGATCATCTCAAGGTGAGGTCGTCGAAAATGTCACTGCAAATTATGCGGAAGACGCCAAGAAATTGGT
TGAGACGCTACCAAGTTCGTACCCCTCTCGAGAATATTTTGTTGAACCTAATAGTGCCGAAGGAAAAACA
ACAATTAATGTGTTTGTTACCGGTGTCACAGGATTTCTGGGCTCCTACATCCTTGCAGATTTGTTAGGAC
GTTCTCCAAAGAACTACAGTTTCAAAGTGTTTGCCCACGTCAGGGCCAAGGATGAAGAAGCTGCATTTGC
AAGATTACAAAAGGCAGGTATCACCTATGGTACTTGGAACGAAAAATTTGCCTCAAATATTAAAGTTGTA
TTAGGCGATTTATCTAAAAGCCAATTTGGTCTTTCAGATGAGAAGTGGATGGATTTGGCAAACACAGTTG
ATATAATTATCCATAATGGTGCGTTAGTTCACTGGGTTTATCCATATGCCAAATTGAGGGATCCAAATGT
TATTTCAACTATCAATGTTATGAGCTTAGCCGCCGTCGGCAAGCCAAAGTTCTTTGACTTTGTTTCCTCC
ACTTCTACTCTTGACACTGAATACTACTTTAATTTGTCAGATAAACTTGTTAGCGAAGGGAAGCCAGGCA
TTTTAGAATCAGACGATTTAATGAACTCTGCAAGCGGGCTCACTGGTGGATATGGTCAGTCCAAATGGGC
TGCTGAGTACATCATTAGACGTGCAGGTGAAAGGGGCCTACGTGGGTGTATTGTCAGACCAGGTTACGTA
ACAGGTGCCTCTGCCAATGGTTCTTCAAACACAGATGATTTCTTATTGAGATTTTTGAAAGGTTCAGTCC
AATTAGGTAAGATTCCAGATATCGAAAATTCCGTGAATATGGTTCCAGTAGATCATGTTGCTCGTGTTGT
TGTTGCTACGTCTTTGAATCCTCCCAAAGAAAATGAATTGGCCGTTGCTCAAGTAACGGGTCACCCAAGA
ATATTATTCAAAGACTACTTGTATACTTTACACGATTATGGTTACGATGTCGAAATCGAAAGCTATTCTA
AATGGAAGAAATCATTGGAGGCGTCTGTTATTGACAGGAATGAAGAAAATGCGTTGTATCCTTTGCTACA
CATGGTCTTAGACAACTTACCTGAAAGTACCAAAGCTCCGGAACTAGACGATAGGAACGCCGTGGCATCT
TTAAAGAAAGACACCGCATGGACAGGTGTTGATTGGTCTAATGGAATAGGTGTTACTCCAGAAGAGGTTG
GTATATATATTGCATTTTTAAACAAGGTTGGATTTTTACCTCCACCAACTCATAATGACAAACTTCCACT
GCCAAGTATAGAACTAACTCAAGCGCAAATAAGTCTAGTTGCTTCAGGTGCTGGTGCTCGTGGAAGCTCC
GCAGCAGCTTAAGGTTGAGCATTACGTATGATATGTGCATGCGATTCGGTAATCTCCGAACAGAAGGAAG
AACGAAGGAAGGAGCACAGACTTAGATTGGTATATATACGCATATGTAGTGTTGAAGAAACATGAAATTG
CCCAGTATTCTTAACCCAACTGCACAGAACAAAAACCTGCAGGAAACGAAGATAAATCATGTCGAAAGCT
ACATATAAGGAACGTGCTGCTACTCATCCTAGTCCTGTTGCTGCCAAGCTATTTAATATCATGCACGAAA
AGCAAACAAACTTGTGTGCTTCATTGGATGTTCGTACCACCAAGGAATTACTGGAGTTAGTTGAAGCATT
AGGTCCCAAAATTTGTTTACTAAAAACACATGTGGATATCTTGACTGATTTTTCCATGGAGGGCACAGTT
AAGCCGCTAAAGGCATTATCCGCCAAGTACAATTTTTTACTCTTCGAAGACAGAAAATTTGCTGACATTG
GTAATACAGTCAAATTGCAGTACTCTGCGGGTGTATACAGAATAGCAGAATGGGCAGACATTACGAATGC
ACACGGTGTGGTGGGCCCAGGTATTGTTAGCGGTTTGAAGCAGGCGGCAGAAGAAGTAACAAAGGAACCT
AGAGGCCTTTTGATGTTAGCAGAATTGTCATGCAAGGGCTCCCTATCTACTGGAGAATATACTAAGGGTA
CTGTTGACATTGCGAAGAGCGACAAAGATTTTGTTATCGGCTTTATTGCTCAAAGAGACATGGGTGGAAG
AGATGAAGGTTACGATTGGTTGATTATGACACCCGGTGTGGGTTTAGATGACAAGGGAGACGCATTGGGT
CAACAGTATAGAACCGTGGATGATGTGGTCTCTACAGGATCTGACATTATTATTGTTGGAAGAGGACTAT
TTGCAAAGGGAAGGGATGCTAAGGTAGAGGGTGAACGTTACAGAAAAGCAGGCTGGGAAGCATATTTGAG
AAGATGCGGCCAGCAAAACTAAAAAACTGTATTATAAGTAAATGCATGTATACTAAACTCACAAATTAGA
GCTTCAATTTAATTATATCAGTTATTACCCTATGCGGTGTGAAATACCGCACAGATGCGTAAGGAGAAAA
TACCGCATCAGGAAATTGTAAGCGTTAATATTTTGTTAAAATTCGCGTTAAATTTTTGTTAAATCAGCTC
ATTTTTTAACCAATAGGCCGAAATCGGCAAAATCCCTTATAAATCAAAAGAATAGACCGAGATAGGGT
[37 nt withheld, positions 7069-7105]
AAAGAACGTGGACTCCAACGTCAAAGG
[49 nt withheld, positions 7133-7181]
T
[91 nt withheld, positions 7183-7273]
G
[124 nt withheld, positions 7275-7398]
CCATTCGCCATTCAGGCTGCGCAACTGTTGGGAAGGGCGATCGGTGCGGGCCTCTTCGCTATTACGCCAG
CTGGCGAAAGGGGGATGTGCTGCAAGGCGATTAAGTTGGGTAACGCCAGGGTTTTCCCAGTCACGACGTT
GTAAAACGACGGCCAGTGAATTGTAATACGACTCACTATAGGGCGAATTGGAGCTCCACCGCGGTGGCGG
CCGCTCTAGAACTAGTGGGTCCCCCGGGCTGCAGGAATTCGATATCAAGCTTATCGATACCGTCGACCTG
GAGGGGGGGCCCGGTACCAGCTTTTGTTCCCTTTAGTGAGGGTTAATTTCGAGCTTGGCGTAATCATGGT
CATAGCTGTTTCCTGTGTGAAATTGTTATCCGCTCACAATTCCACACAACATACGAGCCGGAAGCATAAA
GTGTAAAGCCTGGGGTGCCTAATGAGTGAGCTAACTCACATTAATTGCGTTGCGCTCACTGCCCGCTTTC
CAGTCGGGAAACCTGTCGTGCCAGCTGCATTAATGAATCGGCCAACGCGCGGGGAGAGGCGGTTTGCGTA
TTGGGCGCTCTTCCGCTTCCTCGCTCACTGACTCGCTGCGCTCGGTCGTTCGGCTGCGGCGAGCGGTATC
AGCTCACTCAAAGGCGGTAATACGGTTATCCACAGAATCAGGGGATAACGCAGGAAAGAACATGTGAGCA
AAAGGCCAGCAAAAGGCCAGGAACCGTAAAAAGGCCGCGTTGCTGGCGTTTTTCCATAGGCTCCGCCCCC
CTGACGAGCATCACAAAAATCGACGCTCAAGTCAGAGGTGGCGAAACCCGACAGGACTATAAAGATACCA
GGCGTTTCCCCCTGGAAGCTCCCTCGTGCGCTCTCCTGTTCCGACCCTGCCGCTTACCGGATACCTGTCC
GCCTTTCTCCCTTCGGGAAGCGTGGCGCTTTCTCATAGCTCACGCTGTAGGTATCTCAGTTCGGTGTAGG
TCGTTCGCTCCAAGCTGGGCTGTGTGCACGAACCCCCCGTTCAGCCCGACCGCTGCGCCTTATCCGGTAA
CTATCGTCTTGAGTCCAACCCGGTAAGACACGACTTATCGCCACTGGCAGCAGCCACTGGTAACAGGATT
AGCAGAGCGAGGTATGTAGGCGGTGCTACAGAGTTCTTGAAGTGGTGGCCTAACTACGGCTACACTAGAA
GGACAGTATTTGGTATCTGCGCTCTGCTGAAGCCAGTTACCTTCGGAAAAAGAGTTGGTAGCTCTTGATC
CGGCAAACAAACCACCGCTGGTAGCGGTGGTTTTTTTGTTTGCAAGCAGCAGATTACGCGCAGAAAAAAA
GGATCTCAAGAAGATCCTTTGATCTTTTCTACGGGGTCTGACGCTCAGTGGAACGAAAACTCACGTTAAG
GGATTTTGGTCATGAGATTATCAAAAAGGATCTTCACCTAGATCCTTTTAAATTAAAAATGAAGTTTTAA
ATCAATCTAAAGTATATATGAGTAAACTTGGTCTGACAGTTACCAATGCTTAATCAGTGAGGCACCTATC
TCAGCGATCTGTCTATTTCGTTCATCCATAGTTGCCTGACTGCCCGTCGTGTAGATAACTACGATACGGG
AGGGCTTACCATCTGGCCCCAGTGCTGCAATGATACCGCGAGACCCACGCTCACCGGCTCCAGATTTATC
AGCAATAAACCAGCCAGCCGGAAGGGCCGAGCGCAGAAGTGGTCCTGCAACTTTATCCGCCTCCATCCAG
TCTATTAATTGTTGCCGGGAAGCTAGAGTAAGTAGTTCGCCAGTTAATAGTTTGCGCAACGTTGTTGCCA
TTGCTACAGGCATCGTGGTGTCACGCTCGTCGTTTGGTATGGCTTCATTCAGCTCCGGTTCCCAACGATC
AAGGCGAGTTACATGATCCCCCATGTTGTGAAAAAAAGCGGTTAGCTCCTTCGGTCCTCCGATCGTTGTC
AGAAGTAAGTTGGCCGCAGTGTTATCACTCATGGTTATGGCAGCACTGCATAATTCTCTTACTGTCATGC
CATCCGTAAGATGCTTTTCTGTGACTGGTGAGTACTCAACCAAGTCATTCTGAGAATAGTGTATGCGGCG
ACCGAGTTGCTCTTGCCCGGCGTCAATACGGGATAATACCGCGCCACATAGCAGAACTTTAAAAGTGCTC
ATCATTGGAAAACGTTCTTCGGGGCGAAAACTCTCAAGGATCTTACCGCTGTTGAGATCCAGTTCGATGT
AACCCACTCGTGCACCCAACTGATCTTCAGCATCTTTTACTTTCACCAGCGTTTCTGGGTGAGCAAAAAC
AGGAAGGCAAAATGCCGCAAAAAAGGGAATAAGGGCGACACGGAAATGTTGAATACTCATACTCTTCCTT
TTTCAATATTATTGAAGCATTTATCAGGGTTATTGTCTCATGAGCGGATACATATTTGAATGTATTTAGA
AAAATAAACAAATAGGGGTTCCGCGCACATTTCCCCGAAAAGTGCCACCTATCGCTTGCCTGTAACTTAC
ACGCGCCTCGTATCTTTTAATGATGGAATAATTTGGGAATTTACTCTGTGTTTATTTATTTTTATGTTTT
GTATTTGGATTTTAGAAAGTAAATAAAGAAGGTAGAAGAGTTACGGAATGAAGAAAAAAAAATAAACAAA
GGTTTAAAAAATTTCAACAAAAAGCGTACTTTACATATATATTTATTAGACAAGAAAAGCAGATTAAATA
GATATACATTCGATTAACGATAAGTAAAATGTAAAATCACAGGATTTTCGTGTGTGGTCTTCTACACAGA
CAAGATGAAACAATTCGGCATTAATACCTGAGAGCAGGAAGAGCAAGATAAAAGGTAGTATTTGTTGGCG
ATCCCCCTAGAGTCTTTTACATCTTCGGAAAACAAAAACTATTTTTTCTTTAATTTCTTTTTTTACTTTC
TATTTTTAATTTATATATTTATATTAAAAAATTTAAATTATAATTATTTTTATAGCACGTGATGAAAAGG
ACCCCCGTCCTAAGAAACCATTATTATCATGACATTAACCTATAAAAATAGGCGTATCACGAGGCCCTTT
CGTC
