>Addgene plasmid #64183 | pHUK | addgene partial sequence | sequence record 111944 | F1ori-R 5'-AGGGAAGAAAGCGAAAGGAG-3'
[72 nt withheld, positions 1-72]
CCATTCGCCATTCAGGCTGCGCAACTGTTGGGAAGGGCGATCGGTGCGGGCCTCTTCGCTATTACGCCAG
CTGGCGAAAGGGGGATGTGCTGCAAGGCGATTAAGTTGGGTAACGCCAGGGTTTTCCCAGTCACGACGTT
GTAAAACGACGGCCAGTGAATTGTAATACGACTCACTATAGGGCGAATTGGAGCTCCACCGCGGTGGCGG
CCGCTCTAGAACTAGTGGGTCCCCCGGGCTGCAGGAATTCGATATCAAGCTTATCGATACCGTCGACCTG
GAGGGGGGGCCCGGTACCAGCTTTTGTTCCCTTTAGTGAGGGTTAATTTCGAGCTTGGCGTAATCATGGT
CATAGCTGTTTCCTGTGTGAAATTGTTATCCGCTCACAATTCCACACAACATACGAGCCGGAAGCATAAA
GTGTAAAGCCTGGGGTGCCTAATGAGTGAGCTAACTCACATTAATTGCGTTGCGCTCACTGCCCGCTTTC
CAGTCGGGAAACCTGTCGTGCCAGCTGCATTAATGAATCGGCCAACGCGCGGGGAGAGGCGGTTTGCGTA
TTGGGCGCTCTTCCGCTTCCTCGCTCACTGACTCGCTGCGCTCGGTCGTTCGGCTGCGGCGAGCGGTATC
AGCTCACTCAAAGGCGGTAATACGGTTATCCACAGAATCAGGGGATAACGCAGGAAAGAACATGTGAGCA
AAAGGCCAGCAAAAGGCCAGGAACCGTAAAAAGGCCGCGTTGCTGGCGTTTTTCCATAGGCTCCGCCCCC
CTGACGAGCATCACAAAAATCGACGCTCAAGTCAGAGGTGGCGAAACCCGACAGGACTATAAAGATACCA
GGCGTTTCCCCCTGGAAGCTCCCTCGTGCGCTCTCCTGTTCCGACCCTGCCGCTTACCGGATACCTGTCC
GCCTTTCTCCCTTCGGGAAGCGTGGCGCTTTCTCATAGCTCACGCTGTAGGTATCTCAGTTCGGTGTAGG
TCGTTCGCTCCAAGCTGGGCTGTGTGCACGAACCC
