>Addgene plasmid #64183 | pHUK | addgene partial sequence | sequence record 111954 | pRSII-F1 5'-CGGCATCAGAGCAGATTGTAC-3'
TAATTCCGTTTTAAGAGCTTGGTGAGCGCTAGGAGTCACTGCCAGGTATCGTTTGAACACGGCATTAGTC
AGGGAAGTCATAACACAGTCCTTTCCCGCAATTTTCTTTTTCTATTACTCTTGGCCTCCTCTAGTACACT
CTATATTTTTTTATGCCTCGGTAATGATTTTCATTTTTTTTTTTCCACCTAGCGGATGACTCTTTTTTTT
TCTTAGCGATTGGCATTATCACATAATGAATTATACATTATATAAAGTAATGTGATTTCTTCGAAGAATA
TACTAAAAAATGAGCAGGCAAGATAAACGAAGGCAAAGATGACAGAGCAGAAAGCCCTAGTAAAGCGTAT
TACAAATGAAACCAAGATTCAGATTGCGATCTCTTTAAAGGGTGGTCCCCTAGCGATAGAGCACTCGATC
TTCCCAGAAAAAGAGGCAGAAGCAGTAGCAGAACAGGCCACACAATCGCAAGTGATTAACGTCCACACAG
GTATAGGGTTTCTGGACCATATGATACATGCTCTGGCCAAGCATTCCGGCTGGTCGCTAATCGTTGAGTG
CATTGGTGACTTACACATAGACGACCATCACACCACTGAAGACTGCGGGATTGCTCTCGGTCAAGCTTTT
AAAGAGGCCCTAGGGGCCGTGCGTGGAGTAAAAAGGTTTGGATCAGGATTTGCGCCTTTGGATGAGGCAC
TTTCCAGAGCGGTGGTAGATCTTTCGAACAGGCCGTACGCAGTTGTCGAACTTGGTTTGCAAAGGGAGAA
AGTAGGAGATCTCTCTTGCGAGATGATCCCGCATTTTCTTGAAAGCTTTGCAGAGGCTAGCAGAATTACC
CTCCACGTTGATTGTCTGCGAGGCAAGAATGATCATCACCGTAGTGAGAGTGCGTTCAAGGCTCTTGCGG
TTGCCATAAGAGAAGCCACCTCGCCCAATGGTACCAACGATGTTCCCTCCACCAAAGGTGTTCTTATGTA
GTGACACCGATTATTTAAAGCTGCAGCATACGATATATATACATGTGTATATATGTATACCTATGAATGT
CAGTA
