>Addgene plasmid #64183 | pHUK | addgene partial sequence | sequence record 111957 | URA3-R2 5'-TTGGCGGATAATGCCTTTAG-3'
GCCCTCCATGGAAAAATCAGTCAAGATATCCACATGTGTTTTTAGTAAACAAATTTTGGGACCTAATGCT
TCAACTAACTCCAGTAATTCCTTGGTGGTACGAACATCCAATGAAGCACACAAGTTTGTTTGCTTTTCGT
GCATGATATTAAATAGCTTGGCAGCAACAGGACTAGGATGAGTAGCAGCACGTTCCTTATATGTAGCTTT
CGACATGATTTATCTTCGTTTCCTGCAGGTTTTTGTTCTGTGCAGTTGGGTTAAGAATACTGGGCAATTT
CATGTTTCTTCAACACTACATATGCGTATATATACCAATCTAAGTCTGTGCTCCTTCCTTCGTTCTTCCT
TCTGTTCGGAGATTACCGAATCGCATGCACATATCATACGTAATGCTCAACCTTAAGCTGCTGCGGAGCT
TCCACGAGCACCAGCACCTGAAGCAACTAGACTTATTTGCGCTTGAGTTAGTTCTATACTTGGCAGTGGA
AGTTTGTCATTATGAGTTGGTGGAGGTAAAAATCCAACCTTGTTTAAAAATGCAATATATATACCAACCT
CTTCTGGAGTAACACCTATTCCATTAGACCAATCAACACCTGTCCATGCGGTGTCTTTCTTTAAAGATGC
CACGGCGTTCCTATCGTCTAGTTCCGGAGCTTTGGTACTTTCAGGTAAGTTGTCTAAGACCATGTGTAGC
AAAGGATACAACGCATTTTCTTCATTCCTGTCAATAACAGACGCCTCCAATGATTTCTTCCATTTAGAAT
AGCTTTCGATTTCGACATCGTAACCATAATCGTGTAAAGTATACAAGTAGTCTTTGAATAATATTCTTGG
GTGACCCGTTACTTGAGCAACGGCCAATTCATTTTCTTTGGGAGGATTCAAAGACGTAGCAACAACAACA
CGAGCAACATGATCTACTGGAACCATATTCACGGAATTTTCGATATCTGGAATCTTACCTAATTGGACTG
AACCTTTCAAAAATCTCAATAAGAAATCATCTGTGTTTGAAGAACCATTGGCAGAGGCACCTGTTACGTA
ACCTGGTCTGACAATACACCC
