>Addgene plasmid #64183 | pHUK | addgene partial sequence | sequence record 111961 | F1ori-F 5'-GTGGACTCTTGTTCCAAACTGG-3'
CCTATCTCGGTCTATTCTTTTGATTTATAAGGGATTTTGCCGATTTCGGCCTATTGGTTAAAAAATGAGC
TGATTTAACAAAAATTTAACGCGAATTTTAACAAAATATTAACGCTTACAATTTCCTGATGCGGTATTTT
CTCCTTACGCATCTGTGCGGTATTTCACACCGCATAGGGTAATAACTGATATAATTAAATTGAAGCTCTA
ATTTGTGAGTTTAGTATACATGCATTTACTTATAATACAGTTTTTTAGTTTTGCTGGCCGCATCTTCTCA
AATATGCTTCCCAGCCTGCTTTTCTGTAACGTTCACCCTCTACCTTAGCATCCCTTCCCTTTGCAAATAG
TCCTCTTCCAACAATAATAATGTCAGATCCTGTAGAGACCACATCATCCACGGTTCTATACTGTTGACCC
AATGCGTCTCCCTTGTCATCTAAACCCACACCGGGTGTCATAATCAACCAATCGTAACCTTCATCTCTTC
CACCCATGTCTCTTTGAGCAATAAAGCCGATAACAAAATCTTTGTCGCTCTTCGCAATGTCAACAGTACC
CTTAGTATATTCTCCAGTAGATAGGGAGCCCTTGCATGACAATTCTGCTAACATCAAAAGGCCTCTAGGT
TCCTTTGTTACTTCTTCTGCCGCCTGCTTCAAACCGCTAACAATACCTGGGCCCACCACACCGTGTGCAT
TCGTAATGTCTGCCCATTCTGCTATTCTGTATACACCCGCAGAGTACTGCAATTTGACTGTATTACCAAT
GTCAGCAAATTTTCTGTCTTCGAAGAGTAAAAAATTGTACTTGGCGGATAATGCCTTTAGCGGCTTAACT
GTGCCCTCCATGGAAAAATCAGTCAAGATATCCACATGTGTTTTTAGTAAACAAATTTTGGGACCTAATG
CTTCAACTAACTCCAGTAATTCCTTGGTGGTACGAACATCCAATGAAGCACACAAGTTTGTTTGCTTTTC
GTGCATGATATTAAATAGCTTGGCAGC
